Addgene plasmid #34887: RCAS(B)-Flag-PLZF
Depositing lab: Peter Vogt. Depositing organization: Scripps California (The Scripps Research Institute). Publication: Posttranslational regulation of Myc by promyelocytic leukemia zinc finger protein. Shi J, Vogt PK. Int J Cancer. 2009 Oct 1;125(7):1558-65. 10.1002/ijc.24449 PubMed 19444914.
Backbone
  Vector backbone: RCAS(B)
  Vector type: Retroviral ; avian expression
Growth in bacteria
  Bacterial resistance: Ampicillin, 100 μg/mL
  Growth temperature: 37°C
  Growth strain: Stbl3
  Copy number: High Copy
Gene/Insert
  Cloning method: Restriction Enzyme; 5′ cloning site SfiI (unknown if destroyed); 3′ cloning site SfiI (unknown if destroyed)
  Sequencing primers: 5′ RCAS-F
Terms and licenses: Academic/Nonprofit Terms; Industry Terms: Not Available to Industry
Depositor comments: A HindIII fragment containing an N-terminally Flag-tagged human PLZF cDNA in pRSV-PLZF (a kind gift from Dr. Jonathan D. Licht, Northwestern University, Chicago) was cloned into the HindIII sites of the adaptor vector pBSFI, followed by subcloning of the SfiI DNA fragment into the SfiI site of the avian retrovirus vector RCAS(B). The RCAS vector is based on RCAS.Sfi, a derivative of RCAS containing SfiI(A) and SfiI(B) sites for unidirectional cloning (Aoki et al., 1998).
How to cite: RCAS(B)-Flag-PLZF was a gift from Peter Vogt (Addgene plasmid # 34887 ; http://n2t.net/addgene:34887 ; RRID:Addgene_34887)
