[The description below was written by a language model from this plasmid's Addgene catalogue record.]
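Description:
RCAS(B)-Flag-PLZF is an avian retroviral expression plasmid built on RCAS(B), a replication-competent vector of the RCAS family derived from avian sarcoma-leukosis virus, with the "B" denoting the envelope subgroup that determines which avian cells the virus can enter. The particular backbone is based on RCAS.Sfi, a derivative carrying two non-identical SfiI sites, SfiI(A) and SfiI(B), that allow an insert to be placed in a single defined orientation. In bacteria the plasmid is maintained at high copy under ampicillin selection, and a recombination-deficient strain is used, as is common for constructs containing repeated retroviral LTRs. No feature table accompanies the record, so the bacterial origin and the exact arrangement of viral elements are not itemised.

The payload is a human PLZF (promyelocytic leukemia zinc finger protein) cDNA carrying an N-terminal Flag epitope tag. It was taken as a HindIII fragment from an earlier PLZF expression plasmid, passed through the adaptor vector pBSFI to acquire flanking SfiI sites, and then moved as an SfiI fragment into RCAS(B). The record names no separate promoter. In RCAS vectors generally, the insert sits downstream of the viral env gene and is expressed from a spliced transcript driven by the viral LTR. Because the vector retains the viral genes needed for replication, transfected permissive avian cells produce infectious virus that spreads through the culture, giving widespread, stable expression of the tagged protein. The associated publication concerns posttranslational regulation of Myc by PLZF, which suggests the construct was used to express Flag-PLZF in avian cells, with the tag allowing detection or immunoprecipitation.
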