>Addgene plasmid #34887 | RCAS(B)-Flag-PLZF | addgene partial sequence | sequence record 42805 | RCAS-F 5'-ACATGGGTGGTGGTATAGCGCTTGCG-3'
GAAATACGCTTTTGTCTGTGTGCTGCAGGAGCTGAGCTGACTCTGCTGGTGGCCTCGCGTACCACTGTGG
CATCGGGCCATTACGGCCGCGGCCGCCTCTAGAGGATCCGATATCGAATTCACGCGTAAGCTTTCGCGAG
CTCGAGATCCGCCACCATGGACTACAAGGACGACGATGACAAAGATCCCCCGGGCTGCAGGAATTCCATG
GATCTGACAAAAATGGGCATGATCCAGCTGCAGAACCCTAGCCACCCCACGGGGCTACTGTGCAAGGCCA
ACCAGATGCGGCTGGCCGGGACTTTGTGCGATGTGGTCATCATGGTGGACAGCCAGGAGTTCCACGCCCA
CCGGACGGTGCTGGCCTGCACCAGCAAGATGTTTGAGATCCTCTTCCACCGCAATAGTCAACACTATACT
TTGGACTTCCTCTCGCCAAAGACCTTCCAGCAGATTCTGGAGTATGCATATACAGCCACGCTGCAAGCCA
AGGCGGAGGACCTGGATGACCTGCTGTATGCGGCCGAGATCCTGGAGATCGAGTACCT
