>Addgene plasmid #34887 | RCAS(B)-Flag-PLZF | addgene partial sequence | sequence record 79493 | pBRforBam 5'-CTTGGAGCCACTATCGAC-3'
CTCCGACGGTACTCAGCTTCTGCCTCCCTAAGCCGCAGCCCCCTCCACCAGGGTCATCGAACTCGCCTCC
CGATAGACGAGACGGATGGAGACAGGATCGCCACGCCGTCTGTGGCCGACCACTATTCCCTAACTATCAC
GTCGGGGTCACCAAATGAAGCCTTCTGCTTCATGCAGGTGCTCGTAGTCGTCAGGGAATCAACGGTCCGG
CCATCAACCCAGGTGCACACCAATGTGGTGAATGGTCAAATGGCGTTTATTGTATCGAGCTAGGCACTTA
AATACAATATCTCTGCAATGCGGAATTCAGTGGTTCGTCCAATCCATGTCAGACCCGTCTGTTGCCTTCC
TAATAAGGCACGATCGTACCACCTTACTTCCACCAATCGGCATGCACGGTGCTTTTTCTCTCCTTGTAAG
GCATGTTGCTAACTCATCGTTACCATGTTGCAAGACTACAAGAGTATTGCATAAGACTACATTTCCCCCT
CCCTATGCAAAAGCGAAACTACTATATCCTGAGGGGACTCCTAACCGCGTACAACCGAAGCCCCGCTTTT
CGCCTAAACACACCCTAGTCCCCTCAGATACGCGTATATCTGGCCCGTACATCGCATCGGGCCGAGGCGG
CCGGGCCCGTCGACATCGATAAGCTTGATATCGAATTCCTTTTTTTTTTTTTATTTGTCATAGTCCTTCC
TTCATCTCACTCCAACTCTTCTTT
